Addgene plasmid #228254: pLenti-CMV-GSDMD-eGFP-SV40p-BlasR
Purpose: pLenti-CMV-GSDMD-eGFP-SV40p-BlasR plasmid for ectopic expression of human full-length GSDMD fusion with GFP
Depositing lab: Judy Lieberman. Depositing organization: Boston Children's Hospital. Publication: Small-molecule GSDMD agonism in tumors stimulates antitumor immunity without toxicity. Fontana P, Du G, Zhang Y, Zhang H, Vora SM, Hu JJ, Shi M, Tufan AB, Healy LB, Xia S, Lee DJ, Li Z, Baldominos P, Ru H, Luo HR, Agudo J, Lieberman J, Wu H. Cell. 2024 Sep 2:S0092-8674(24)00898-5. doi: 10.1016/j.cell.2024.08.007. PubMed 39243763.
Backbone
  Vector backbone: pLenti- V6.3 Ultra-Chili
  Vector type: Mammalian Expression, Lentiviral
  Selectable markers: Blasticidin
Growth in bacteria
  Bacterial resistance: Ampicillin, 100 μg/mL
  Growth temperature: 37°C
  Growth strain: NEB Stable
  Copy number: Unknown
Gene/Insert
  Gene/Insert name: GSDMD
  Species: H. sapiens (human)
  GenBank ID: NM_024736.7
  Entrez Gene: GSDMD (a.k.a. DF5L, DFNA5L, FKSG10, GSDMDC1)
  Tag / fusion protein: eGFP (C terminal on backbone)
  Cloning method: Ligation Independent Cloning
  Sequencing primers: 5′ CMV-F; 3′ EGFP-C-F
Terms and licenses: Academic/Nonprofit Terms; Industry Terms: Not Available to Industry
How to cite: pLenti-CMV-GSDMD-eGFP-SV40p-BlasR was a gift from Judy Lieberman (Addgene plasmid # 228254 ; http://n2t.net/addgene:228254 ; RRID:Addgene_228254)
