[The description below was written by a language model from this plasmid's Addgene catalogue record and pLannotate feature annotations shown in this document.]
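Description:
pLenti-CMV-GSDMD-eGFP-SV40p-BlasR is a lentiviral mammalian expression plasmid of about 9.8 kb, built on the pLenti-V6.3 Ultra-Chili backbone, for ectopic expression of full-length human gasdermin D (GSDMD) fused to eGFP. In bacteria it is maintained through a high-copy ColE1/pUC-type origin and selected with ampicillin via the β-lactamase gene. An f1 origin and remnants of lac/lacZα cloning-vector sequence, with flanking T3 and T7 promoters, are also present in the backbone.

The transfer cassette has a third-generation, self-inactivating layout. An RSV promoter drives a truncated HIV-1 5' LTR to produce the genomic RNA in packaging cells. It is followed by the Ψ packaging signal with a partial gag sequence, the Rev response element for Rev-dependent nuclear export, and the cPPT/CTS, which aids transduction. The 3' LTR carries the ΔU3 deletion, so the integrated provirus lacks LTR promoter activity, and an SV40 poly(A) signal and SV40 origin lie downstream of it. Within the provirus, the CMV enhancer/promoter drives the GSDMD coding sequence, joined directly at its C terminus to EGFP. A V5 tag sequence is annotated a short distance downstream of EGFP, but the record does not indicate that it is part of the translated fusion. A WPRE follows to boost transcript stability and expression. A separate SV40 promoter, paired with the bacterial EM7 promoter, drives blasticidin S deaminase, allowing blasticidin selection of transduced cells.

The construct is suited to generating stable cell lines in which GSDMD, the pore-forming executor of pyroptosis, can be tracked by fluorescence. The associated study concerns small-molecule GSDMD agonism in tumors.
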