Features (pLannotate 1.2.2; 31 found; start..end, strand, type, name):
     23..115     +  CDS            lacI (fragment): lac repressor; lacI; The lac repressor binds to the lac operator to inhibit transcription in E. coli. This inhibition can be relieved by adding lactose or isopropyl-β-D-thiogalactopyranoside (IPTG).
    128..149     +  protein_bind   CAP binding site: CAP binding activates transcription in the presence of cAMP. E. coli catabolite activator protein
    164..194     +  promoter       lac promoter: promoter for the E. coli lac operon
    202..218     +  protein_bind   lac operator: The lac repressor binds to the lac operator to inhibit transcription in E. coli. This inhibition can be relieved by adding lactose or isopropyl-β-D-thiogalactopyranoside (IPTG). lac repressor encoded by lacI
    263..281     +  promoter       T3 promoter: promoter for bacteriophage T3 RNA polymerase
    309..535     +  promoter       RSV promoter: Rous sarcoma virus enhancer/promoter
    536..716     +  LTR            5' LTR (truncated): truncated 5' long terminal repeat (LTR) from HIV-1
    763..888     +  misc_feature   HIV-1 Ψ: packaging signal of human immunodeficiency virus type 1
    872..1235    +  CDS            HIV-1 gag (fragment): gag protein from human immunodeficiency virus 1; gag
   1381..1614    +  misc_feature   RRE: The Rev response element (RRE) of HIV-1 allows for Rev-dependent mRNA export from the nucleus to the cytoplasm.
   1991..2091    +  CDS            Rev (fragment): human immunodeficiency virus 1 (HIV-1) Rev protein; rev; enhances nuclear export of unspliced and incompletely spliced viral mRNAs
   2110..2227    +  misc_feature   cPPT/CTS: central polypurine tract and central termination sequence of HIV-1
   2250..2553    +  enhancer       CMV enhancer: human cytomegalovirus immediate early enhancer
   2554..2757    +  promoter       CMV promoter: human cytomegalovirus (CMV) immediate early promoter
   2789..4240    +  CDS            GSDMD: GSDMD_HUMAN - Also known as DFNA5L From Homo sapiens (Human).
   4241..4954    +  CDS            EGFP: EGFP is a basic (constitutively fluorescent) green fluorescent protein published in 1996, derived from Aequorea victoria. It is reported to be a rapidly-maturing weak dimer with moderate acid sensitivity.
   5015..5056    +  CDS            V5 tag: epitope tag from simian virus 5
   5080..5668    +  misc_feature   WPRE: woodchuck hepatitis virus posttranscriptional regulatory element
   5683..5999    +  promoter       SV40 promoter: SV40 enhancer and early promoter
   6047..6094    +  promoter       EM7 promoter: synthetic bacterial promoter&nbsp
   6113..6511    +  CDS            BSD: blasticidin S deaminase; Aspergillus terreus BSD; confers resistance to blasticidin
   6528..6596    +  CDS            nef (fragment): NEF_HV1Z2 - Experimental evidence at protein level: Swiss-Prot protein existence level 1. Extracellular Nef protein targets CD4(+) T-lymphocytes for apoptosis by interacting with CXCR4 surface receptors. From Human immunodeficiency virus type 1 group M subtype D (isolate Z2/CDC-Z34) (HIV-1).
   6598..6831    +  LTR            3' LTR (ΔU3): self-inactivating 3' long terminal repeat (LTR) from HIV-1
   6903..7024    +  polyA_signal   SV40 poly(A) signal: SV40 polyadenylation signal
   7064..7199    +  rep_origin     SV40 ori: SV40 origin of replication
   7220..7238    -  promoter       T7 promoter: promoter for bacteriophage T7 RNA polymerase
   7246..7401    +  CDS            lacZα (fragment): LacZα fragment of β-galactosidase; lacZ fragment
   7406..7834    +  rep_origin     f1 ori (sequence partly withheld): f1 bacteriophage origin of replication; arrow indicates direction of (+) strand synthesis
   7887..7991    +  promoter       AmpR promoter: bla
   7992..8852    +  CDS            AmpR: β-lactamase; bla; confers resistance to ampicillin, carbenicillin, and related antibiotics
   9023..9611    +  rep_origin     ori: high-copy-number ColE1/pMB1/pBR322/pUC origin of replication
>Addgene plasmid #228254 | pLenti-CMV-GSDMD-eGFP-SV40p-BlasR | addgene full sequence | sequence record 451907 | Addgene NGS Result
CAGTGAGCGAGGAAGCGGAAGAGCGCCCAATACGCAAACCGCCTCTCCCCGCGCGTTGGCCGATTCATTA
ATGCAGCTGGCACGACAGGTTTCCCGACTGGAAAGCGGGCAGTGAGCGCAACGCAATTAATGTGAGTTAG
CTCACTCATTAGGCACCCCAGGCTTTACACTTTATGCTTCCGGCTCGTATGTTGTGTGGAATTGTGAGCG
GATAACAATTTCACACAGGAAACAGCTATGACCATGATTACGCCAAGCGCGCAATTAACCCTCACTAAAG
GGAACAAAAGCTGGAGCTGCAAGCTTAATGTAGTCTTATGCAATACTCTTGTAGTCTTGCAACATGGTAA
CGATGAGTTAGCAACATGCCTTACAAGGAGAGAAAAAGCACCGTGCATGCCGATTGGTGGAAGTAAGGTG
GTACGATCGTGCCTTATTAGGAAGGCAACAGACGGGTCTGACATGGATTGGACGAACCACTGAATTGCCG
CATTGCAGAGATATTGTATTTAAGTGCCTAGCTCGATACATAAACGGGTCTCTCTGGTTAGACCAGATCT
GAGCCTGGGAGCTCTCTGGCTAACTAGGGAACCCACTGCTTAAGCCTCAATAAAGCTTGCCTTGAGTGCT
TCAAGTAGTGTGTGCCCGTCTGTTGTGTGACTCTGGTAACTAGAGATCCCTCAGACCCTTTTAGTCAGTG
TGGAAAATCTCTAGCAGTGGCGCCCGAACAGGGACTTGAAAGCGAAAGGGAAACCAGAGGAGCTCTCTCG
ACGCAGGACTCGGCTTGCTGAAGCGCGCACGGCAAGAGGCGAGGGGCGGCGACTGGTGAGTACGCCAAAA
ATTTTGACTAGCGGAGGCTAGAAGGAGAGAGATGGGTGCGAGAGCGTCAGTATTAAGCGGGGGAGAATTA
GATCGCGATGGGAAAAAATTCGGTTAAGGCCAGGGGGAAAGAAAAAATATAAATTAAAACATATAGTATG
GGCAAGCAGGGAGCTAGAACGATTCGCAGTTAATCCTGGCCTGTTAGAAACATCAGAAGGCTGTAGACAA
ATACTGGGACAGCTACAACCATCCCTTCAGACAGGATCAGAAGAACTTAGATCATTATATAATACAGTAG
CAACCCTCTATTGTGTGCATCAAAGGATAGAGATAAAAGACACCAAGGAAGCTTTAGACAAGATAGAGGA
AGAGCAAAACAAAAGTAAGACCACCGCACAGCAAGCGGCCGCTGATCTTCAGACCTGGAGGAGGAGATAT
GAGGGACAATTGGAGAAGTGAATTATATAAATATAAAGTAGTAAAAATTGAACCATTAGGAGTAGCACCC
ACCAAGGCAAAGAGAAGAGTGGTGCAGAGAGAAAAAAGAGCAGTGGGAATAGGAGCTTTGTTCCTTGGGT
TCTTGGGAGCAGCAGGAAGCACTATGGGCGCAGCGTCAATGACGCTGACGGTACAGGCCAGACAATTATT
GTCTGGTATAGTGCAGCAGCAGAACAATTTGCTGAGGGCTATTGAGGCGCAACAGCATCTGTTGCAACTC
ACAGTCTGGGGCATCAAGCAGCTCCAGGCAAGAATCCTGGCTGTGGAAAGATACCTAAAGGATCAACAGC
TCCTGGGGATTTGGGGTTGCTCTGGAAAACTCATTTGCACCACTGCTGTGCCTTGGAATGCTAGTTGGAG
TAATAAATCTCTGGAACAGATTTGGAATCACACGACCTGGATGGAGTGGGACAGAGAAATTAACAATTAC
ACAAGCTTAATACACTCCTTAATTGAAGAATCGCAAAACCAGCAAGAAAAGAATGAACAAGAATTATTGG
AATTAGATAAATGGGCAAGTTTGTGGAATTGGTTTAACATAACAAATTGGCTGTGGTATATAAAATTATT
CATAATGATAGTAGGAGGCTTGGTAGGTTTAAGAATAGTTTTTGCTGTACTTTCTATAGTGAATAGAGTT
AGGCAGGGATATTCACCATTATCGTTTCAGACCCACCTCCCAACCCCGAGGGGACCCGACAGGCCCGAAG
GAATAGAAGAAGAAGGTGGAGAGAGAGACAGAGACAGATCCATTCGATTAGTGAACGGATCTCGACGGTA
TCGGTTAACTTTTAAAAGAAAAGGGGGGATTGGGGGGTACAGTGCAGGGGAAAGAATAGTAGACATAATA
GCAACAGACATACAAACTAAAGAATTACAAAAACAAATTACAAAAATTCAAAATTTTATCGATAAGCTTG
GGAGTTCCGCGTTACATAACTTACGGTAAATGGCCCGCCTGGCTGACCGCCCAACGACCCCCGCCCATTG
ACGTCAATAATGACGTATGTTCCCATAGTAACGCCAATAGGGACTTTCCATTGACGTCAATGGGTGGAGT
ATTTACGGTAAACTGCCCACTTGGCAGTACATCAAGTGTATCATATGCCAAGTACGCCCCCTATTGACGT
CAATGACGGTAAATGGCCCGCCTGGCATTATGCCCAGTACATGACCTTATGGGACTTTCCTACTTGGCAG
TACATCTACGTATTAGTCATCGCTATTACCATGGTGATGCGGTTTTGGCAGTACATCAATGGGCGTGGAT
AGCGGTTTGACTCACGGGGATTTCCAAGTCTCCACCCCATTGACGTCAATGGGAGTTTGTTTTGGCACCA
AAATCAACGGGACTTTCCAAAATGTCGTAACAACTCCGCCCCATTGACGCAAATGGGCGGTAGGCGTGTA
CGGTGGGAGGTCTATATAAGCAGAGCTCGTTTAGTGAACCGTCAGATCGCCTGCCACCATGGGGTCGGCC
TTTGAGCGGGTAGTCCGGAGAGTGGTCCAGGAGCTGGACCATGGTGGGGAGTTCATCCCTGTGACCAGCC
TGCAGAGCTCCACTGGCTTCCAGCCCTACTGCCTGGTGGTTAGGAAGCCCTCAAGCTCATGGTTCTGGAA
ACCCCGTTATAAGTGTGTCAACCTGTCTATCAAGGACATCCTGGAGCCGGATGCCGCGGAACCAGACGTG
CAGCGTGGCAGGAGCTTCCACTTCTACGATGCCATGGATGGGCAGATACAGGGCAGCGTGGAGCTGGCAG
CCCCAGGACAGGCAAAGATCGCAGGCGGGGCCGCGGTGTCTGACAGCTCCAGCACCTCAATGAATGTGTA
CTCGCTGAGTGTGGACCCTAACACCTGGCAGACTCTGCTCCATGAGAGGCACCTGCGGCAGCCAGAACAC
AAAGTCCTGCAGCAGCTGCGCAGCCGCGGGGACAACGTGTACGTGGTGACTGAGGTGCTGCAGACACAGA
AGGAGGTGGAAGTCACGCGCACCCACAAGCGGGAGGGCTCGGGCCGGTTTTCCCTGCCCGGAGCCACGTG
CTTGCAGGGTGAGGGCCAGGGCCATCTGAGCCAGAAGAAGACGGTCACCATCCCCTCAGGCAGCACCCTC
GCATTCCGGGTGGCCCAGCTGGTTATTGACTCTGACTTGGACGTCCTTCTCTTCCCGGATAAGAAGCAGA
GGACCTTCCAGCCACCCGCGACAGGCCACAAGCGTTCCACGAGCGAAGGCGCCTGGCCACAGCTGCCCTC
TGGCCTCTCCATGATGAGGTGCCTCCACAACTTCCTGACAGATGGGGTCCCTGCGGAGGGGGCGTTCACT
GAAGACTTCCAGGGCCTACGGGCAGAGGTGGAGACCATCTCCAAGGAACTGGAGCTTTTGGACAGAGAGC
TGTGCCAGCTGCTGCTGGAGGGCCTGGAGGGGGTGCTGCGGGACCAGCTGGCCCTGCGAGCCTTGGAGGA
GGCGCTGGAGCAGGGCCAGAGCCTTGGGCCGGTGGAGCCCCTGGACGGTCCAGCAGGTGCTGTCCTGGAG
TGCCTGGTGTTGTCCTCCGGAATGCTGGTGCCGGAACTCGCTATCCCTGTTGTCTACCTGCTGGGGGCAC
TGACCATGCTGAGTGAAACGCAGCACAAGCTGCTGGCGGAGGCGCTGGAGTCGCAGACCCTGTTGGGGCC
GCTCGAGCTGGTGGGCAGCCTCTTGGAGCAGAGTGCCCCGTGGCAGGAGCGCAGCACCATGTCCCTGCCC
CCCGGGCTCCTGGGGAACAGCTGGGGCGAAGGAGCACCGGCCTGGGTCTTGCTGGACGAGTGTGGCCTAG
AGCTGGGGGAGGACACTCCCCACGTGTGCTGGGAGCCGCAGGCCCAGGGCCGCATGTGTGCACTCTACGC
CTCCCTGGCACTGCTATCAGGACTGAGCCAGGAGCCCCACGTGAGCAAGGGCGAGGAGCTGTTCACCGGG
GTGGTGCCCATCCTGGTCGAGCTGGACGGCGACGTAAACGGCCACAAGTTCAGCGTGTCCGGCGAGGGCG
AGGGCGATGCCACCTACGGCAAGCTGACCCTGAAGTTCATCTGCACCACCGGCAAGCTGCCCGTGCCCTG
GCCCACCCTCGTGACCACCCTGACCTACGGCGTGCAGTGCTTCAGCCGCTACCCCGACCACATGAAGCAG
CACGACTTCTTCAAGTCCGCCATGCCCGAAGGCTACGTCCAGGAGCGCACCATCTTCTTCAAGGACGACG
GCAACTACAAGACCCGCGCCGAGGTGAAGTTCGAGGGCGACACCCTGGTGAACCGCATCGAGCTGAAGGG
CATCGACTTCAAGGAGGACGGCAACATCCTGGGGCACAAGCTGGAGTACAACTACAACAGCCACAACGTC
TATATCATGGCCGACAAGCAGAAGAACGGCATCAAGGTGAACTTCAAGATCCGCCACAACATCGAGGACG
GCAGCGTGCAGCTCGCCGACCACTACCAGCAGAACACCCCCATCGGCGACGGCCCCGTGCTGCTGCCCGA
CAACCACTACCTGAGCACCCAGTCCGCCCTGAGCAAAGACCCCAACGAGAAGCGCGATCACATGGTCCTG
CTGGAGTTCGTGACCGCCGCCGGGATCACTCTCGGCATGGACGAGCTGTACAAGGCTAGCGTGTGATCAG
AATTCGTTCCGGAGTCGTCGACTCTAGAGGGCCCGCGGTTCGAAGGTAAGCCTATCCCTAACCCTCTCCT
CGGTCTCGATTCTACGCGTACCGGTTAGTAATGATCGACAATCAACCTCTGGATTACAAAATTTGTGAAA
GATTGACTGGTATTCTTAACTATGTTGCTCCTTTTACGCTATGTGGATACGCTGCTTTAATGCCTTTGTA
TCATGCTATTGCTTCCCGTATGGCTTTCATTTTCTCCTCCTTGTATAAATCCTGGTTGCTGTCTCTTTAT
GAGGAGTTGTGGCCCGTTGTCAGGCAACGTGGCGTGGTGTGCACTGTGTTTGCTGACGCAACCCCCACTG
GTTGGGGCATTGCCACCACCTGTCAGCTCCTTTCCGGGACTTTCGCTTTCCCCCTCCCTATTGCCACGGC
GGAACTCATCGCCGCCTGCCTTGCCCGCTGCTGGACAGGGGCTCGGCTGTTGGGCACTGACAATTCCGTG
GTGTTGTCGGGGAAGCTGACGTCCTTTCCATGGCTGCTCGCCTGTGTTGCCACCTGGATTCTGCGCGGGA
CGTCCTTCTGCTACGTCCCTTCGGCCCTCAATCCAGCGGACCTTCCTTCCCGCGGCCTGCTGCCGGCTCT
GCGGCCTCTTCCGCGTCTTCGCCTTCGCCCTCAGACGAGTCGGATCTCCCTTTGGGCCGCCTCCCCGCCT
GGCGATGGTACCGGTGTGGAAAGTCCCCAGGCTCCCCAGCAGGCAGAAGTATGCAAAGCATGCATCTCAA
TTAGTCAGCAACCAGGTGTGGAAAGTCCCCAGGCTCCCCAGCAGGCAGAAGTATGCAAAGCATGCATCTC
AATTAGTCAGCAACCATAGTCCCGCCCCTAACTCCGCCCATCCCGCCCCTAACTCCGCCCAGTTCCGCCC
ATTCTCCGCCCCATGGCTGACTAATTTTTTTTATTTATGCAGAGGCCGAGGCCGCCTCTGCCTCTGAGCT
ATTCCAGAAGTAGTGAGGAGGCTTTTTTGGAGGCCTAGGCTTTTGCAAAAAGCTCCCGGGAGCTTGTATA
TCCATTTTCGGATCTGATCAGCACGTGTTGACAATTAATCATCGGCATAGTATATCGGCATAGTATAATA
CGACAAGGTGAGGAACTAAACCATGGCCAAGCCTTTGTCTCAAGAAGAATCCACCCTCATTGAAAGAGCA
ACGGCTACAATCAACAGCATCCCCATCTCTGAAGACTACAGCGTCGCCAGCGCAGCTCTCTCTAGCGACG
GCCGCATCTTCACTGGTGTCAATGTATATCATTTTACTGGGGGACCTTGTGCAGAACTCGTGGTGCTGGG
CACTGCTGCTGCTGCGGCAGCTGGCAACCTGACTTGTATCGTCGCGATCGGAAATGAGAACAGGGGCATC
TTGAGCCCCTGCGGACGGTGCCGACAGGTGCTTCTCGATCTGCATCCTGGGATCAAAGCCATAGTGAAGG
ACAGTGATGGACAGCCGACGGCAGTTGGGATTCGTGAATTGCTGCCCTCTGGTTATGTGTGGGAGGGCTA
AGCACAATTCGAGCTCGGTACCTTTAAGACCAATGACTTACAAGGCAGCTGTAGATCTTAGCCACTTTTT
AAAAGAAAAGGGGGGACTGGAAGGGCTAATTCACTCCCAACGAAGACAAGATCTGCTTTTTGCTTGTACT
GGGTCTCTCTGGTTAGACCAGATCTGAGCCTGGGAGCTCTCTGGCTAACTAGGGAACCCACTGCTTAAGC
CTCAATAAAGCTTGCCTTGAGTGCTTCAAGTAGTGTGTGCCCGTCTGTTGTGTGACTCTGGTAACTAGAG
ATCCCTCAGACCCTTTTAGTCAGTGTGGAAAATCTCTAGCAGTAGTAGTTCATGTCATCTTATTATTCAG
TATTTATAACTTGCAAAGAAATGAATATCAGAGAGTGAGAGGAACTTGTTTATTGCAGCTTATAATGGTT
ACAAATAAAGCAATAGCATCACAAATTTCACAAATAAAGCATTTTTTTCACTGCATTCTAGTTGTGGTTT
GTCCAAACTCATCAATGTATCTTATCATGTCTGGCTCTAGCTATCCCGCCCCTAACTCCGCCCATCCCGC
CCCTAACTCCGCCCAGTTCCGCCCATTCTCCGCCCCATGGCTGACTAATTTTTTTTATTTATGCAGAGGC
CGAGGCCGCCTCGGCCTCTGAGCTATTCCAGAAGTAGTGAGGAGGCTTTTTTGGAGGCCTAGGGACGTAC
CCAATTCGCCCTATAGTGAGTCGTATTACGCGCGCTCACTGGCCGTCGTTTTACAACGTCGTGACTGGGA
AAACCCTGGCGTTACCCAACTTAATCGCCTTGCAGCACATCCCCCTTTCGCCAGCTGGCGTAATAGCGAA
GAGGCCCGCACCGATCGCCCTTCCCAACAGTTGCGCAGCCTGAATGGCGAATGGG
[124 nt withheld, positions 7406-7529]
C
[91 nt withheld, positions 7531-7621]
A
[49 nt withheld, positions 7623-7671]
CCTTTGACGTTGGAGTCCACGTTCTTT
[37 nt withheld, positions 7699-7735]
ACCCTATCTCGGTCTATTCTTTTGATTTATAAGGGATTTTGCCGATTTCGGCCTATTGGTTAAAAAATGA
GCTGATTTAACAAAAATTTAACGCGAATTTTAACAAAATATTAACGCTTACAATTTAGGTGGCACTTTTC
GGGGAAATGTGCGCGGAACCCCTATTTGTTTATTTTTCTAAATACATTCAAATATGTATCCGCTCATGAG
ACAATAACCCTGATAAATGCTTCAATAATATTGAAAAAGGAAGAGTATGAGTATTCAACATTTCCGTGTC
GCCCTTATTCCCTTTTTTGCGGCATTTTGCCTTCCTGTTTTTGCTCACCCAGAAACGCTGGTGAAAGTAA
AAGATGCTGAAGATCAGTTGGGTGCACGAGTGGGTTACATCGAACTGGATCTCAACAGCGGTAAGATCCT
TGAGAGTTTTCGCCCCGAAGAACGTTTTCCAATGATGAGCACTTTTAAAGTTCTGCTATGTGGCGCGGTA
TTATCCCGTATTGACGCCGGGCAAGAGCAACTCGGTCGCCGCATACACTATTCTCAGAATGACTTGGTTG
AGTACTCACCAGTCACAGAAAAGCATCTTACGGATGGCATGACAGTAAGAGAATTATGCAGTGCTGCCAT
AACCATGAGTGATAACACTGCGGCCAACTTACTTCTGACAACGATCGGAGGACCGAAGGAGCTAACCGCT
TTTTTGCACAACATGGGGGATCATGTAACTCGCCTTGATCGTTGGGAACCGGAGCTGAATGAAGCCATAC
CAAACGACGAGCGTGACACCACGATGCCTGTAGCAATGGCAACAACGTTGCGCAAACTATTAACTGGCGA
ACTACTTACTCTAGCTTCCCGGCAACAATTAATAGACTGGATGGAGGCGGATAAAGTTGCAGGACCACTT
CTGCGCTCGGCCCTTCCGGCTGGCTGGTTTATTGCTGATAAATCTGGAGCCGGTGAGCGTGGGTCTCGCG
GTATCATTGCAGCACTGGGGCCAGATGGTAAGCCCTCCCGTATCGTAGTTATCTACACGACGGGGAGTCA
GGCAACTATGGATGAACGAAATAGACAGATCGCTGAGATAGGTGCCTCACTGATTAAGCATTGGTAACTG
TCAGACCAAGTTTACTCATATATACTTTAGATTGATTTAAAACTTCATTTTTAATTTAAAAGGATCTAGG
TGAAGATCCTTTTTGATAATCTCATGACCAAAATCCCTTAACGTGAGTTTTCGTTCCACTGAGCGTCAGA
CCCCGTAGAAAAGATCAAAGGATCTTCTTGAGATCCTTTTTTTCTGCGCGTAATCTGCTGCTTGCAAACA
AAAAAACCACCGCTACCAGCGGTGGTTTGTTTGCCGGATCAAGAGCTACCAACTCTTTTTCCGAAGGTAA
CTGGCTTCAGCAGAGCGCAGATACCAAATACTGTTCTTCTAGTGTAGCCGTAGTTAGGCCACCACTTCAA
GAACTCTGTAGCACCGCCTACATACCTCGCTCTGCTAATCCTGTTACCAGTGGCTGCTGCCAGTGGCGAT
AAGTCGTGTCTTACCGGGTTGGACTCAAGACGATAGTTACCGGATAAGGCGCAGCGGTCGGGCTGAACGG
GGGGTTCGTGCACACAGCCCAGCTTGGAGCGAACGACCTACACCGAACTGAGATACCTACAGCGTGAGCT
ATGAGAAAGCGCCACGCTTCCCGAAGGGAGAAAGGCGGACAGGTATCCGGTAAGCGGCAGGGTCGGAACA
GGAGAGCGCACGAGGGAGCTTCCAGGGGGAAACGCCTGGTATCTTTATAGTCCTGTCGGGTTTCGCCACC
TCTGACTTGAGCGTCGATTTTTGTGATGCTCGTCAGGGGGGCGGAGCCTATGGAAAAACGCCAGCAACGC
GGCCTTTTTACGGTTCCTGGCCTTTTGCTGGCCTTTTGCTCACATGTTCTTTCCTGCGTTATCCCCTGAT
TCTGTGGATAACCGTATTACCGCCTTTGAGTGAGCTGATACCGCTCGCCGCAGCCGAACGACCGAGCGCA
GCGAGT
